Addgene plasmid #17324: NHR1+2-Flag pBacPAK8-3
Depositing lab: Joan Conaway & Ronald Conaway. Depositing organization: Stowers Institute for Medical Research. Publication: Neuralized-like 1 (Neurl1) targeted to the plasma membrane by N-myristoylation regulates the Notch ligand Jagged1. Koutelou E, Sato S, Tomomori-Sato C, Florens L, Swanson SK, Washburn MP, Kokkinaki M, Conaway RC, Conaway JW, Moschonas NK. J Biol Chem. 2008 Feb 15;283(7):3846-53. doi: 10.1074/jbc.M706974200. Epub 2007 Dec 12. PubMed 18077452.
Backbone
  Vector backbone: pBacPAK8
  Backbone manufacturer: Conaway Lab
  Backbone size w/o insert (bp): 5500
  Vector type: Insect Expression
Growth in bacteria
  Bacterial resistance: Ampicillin, 100 μg/mL
  Growth temperature: 37°C
  Growth strain: DH5alpha
  Copy number: High Copy
Gene/Insert
  Gene/Insert name: Neuralized-like
  Species: M. musculus (mouse)
  Insert size (bp): 1311
  GenBank ID: BC058386
  Entrez Gene: Neurl1a (a.k.a. Nlz, Neu1, Neur1, Neurl, Rnf67, AI450910, AI481072, 2410129E16Rik)
  Tag / fusion protein: FLAG (C terminal on insert)
  Cloning method: Restriction Enzyme
  Sequencing primers: 5′ Bac 1; 3′ Bac 2
Terms and licenses: Academic/Nonprofit Terms; Industry Terms: Not Available to Industry
How to cite: NHR1+2-Flag pBacPAK8-3 was a gift from Joan Conaway & Ronald Conaway (Addgene plasmid # 17324 ; http://n2t.net/addgene:17324 ; RRID:Addgene_17324)
