[The description below was written by a language model from this plasmid's Addgene catalogue record.]
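Description:
NHR1+2-Flag pBacPAK8-3 is an insect expression construct built on the pBacPAK8 backbone (about 5.5 kb without insert), a baculovirus transfer vector. Plasmids of this type are not expressed directly. They are recombined with baculoviral DNA in insect cells to generate recombinant virus, which then drives protein production in infected cells. In bacteria the plasmid is maintained at high copy number under ampicillin selection. The record does not list the promoter, the replication origin or the flanking viral recombination sequences. pBacPAK8 vectors generally place the insert under the strong, very late polyhedrin promoter, but no feature table is available here to confirm this.

The payload is a 1,311 bp insert, cloned by restriction enzymes, derived from mouse Neuralized-like (Neurl1a, also known as Neurl, Neur1 or Rnf67) and carrying a FLAG epitope tag at the C terminus of the encoded protein. The construct name suggests that the insert is a truncated form covering the two neuralized homology repeats (NHR1 and NHR2) rather than the full-length protein. The record does not explicitly state the boundaries or say which regions are omitted. The FLAG tag allows detection by immunoblotting and affinity purification with anti-FLAG reagents.

The associated work concerns Neurl1, its targeting to the plasma membrane by N-myristoylation, and its regulation of the Notch ligand Jagged1. In that context, the construct is suited to producing a tagged Neurl1 fragment in insect cells for biochemical studies such as purification, interaction mapping or domain analysis. The specific experiments for which it was used are not described in the record.
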