>Addgene plasmid #17324 | NHR1+2-Flag pBacPAK8-3 | addgene partial sequence | sequence record 23271 | 17324 with polyhedrin-F
CGTACAGTTTTGTATAAAAAACCTATAAATACGGAGGCTAGCATGGGTAACAACTTCTCCAGTGTCTCCT
CTCTGCAGCGAGGAAACCCGAGCCGCGCGTCGCGGGGCCACCCCCAGAACCTCAAAGACTCCATCGGGGG
CTCCTTCCCGGTGCCCTCTCACCGATGCCATCACAAGCAGAAGCATTGCCCGCCTACGCTGTCAGGTGGG
GGGCTCCCGGCCACGCCGCTGCTCTTCCATCCCCACACTAAGGGCTCCCAGATCCTCATGGACCTCAGCC
ACAAGGCCGTCAAGAGGCAGGCCAGCTTTTGCAATGCCATCACCTTCAGTAACCGCCCGGTGCTCATCTA
CGAGCAAGTCAGGCTGAAGATCACCAAGAAGCAATGCTGCTGGAGCGGGGCCCTGCGACTTGGCTTCACC
AGCAAGGACCCTTCCCGCATCCACCCCGACTCGCTGCCCAAGTACGCCTGCCCTGACCTGGTGTCTCAGA
GTGGCTTCTGGGCCAAAGCATTGCCTGAGGAGTTTGCCAACGAGGGCAACATCATTGCCTTCTGGGTGGA
CAAGAAGGGCCGCGTCTTCTACCGGATCAATGAATCAGCTGCTATGCTTTTCTTCAGTGGGGTCCGGACG
GT
